>Addgene plasmid #216874 | HPF1-c004 | addgene full sequence | sequence record 434367 | Addgene NGS Result
TAATACGACTCACTATAGGGGAATTGTGAGCGGATAACAATTCCCCTCTAGAAATAATTTTGTTTAACTT
TAAGAAGGAGATATACATATGCACCATCATCATCATCATGTGAGCAAGGGCGAGGAGCTGTTCACCGGGG
TGGTGCCCATCCTGGTCGAGCTGGACGGCGACGTAAACGGCCACAAGTTCAGCGTGTCCGGCGAGGGCGA
GGGCGATGCCACCTACGGCAAGCTGACCCTGAAGTTCATCTGCACCACCGGCAAGCTGCCCGTGCCCTGG
CCCACCCTCGTGACCACCTTCGGCTACGGCCTGATGTGCTTCGCCCGCTACCCCGACCACATGAAGCAGC
ACGACTTCTTCAAGTCCGCCATGCCCGAAGGCTACGTCCAGGAGCGCACCATCTTCTTCAAGGACGACGG
CAACTACAAGACCCGCGCCGAGGTGAAGTTCGAGGGCGACACCCTGGTGAACCGCATCGAGCTGAAGGGC
ATCGACTTCAAGGAGGACGGCAACATCCTGGGGCACAAGCTGGAGTACAACTACAACAGCCACAACGTCT
ATATCATGGCCGACAAGCAGAAGAACGGCATCAAGGTGAACTTCAAGATCCGCCACAACATCGAGGACGG
CAGCGTGCAGCTCGCCGACCACTACCAGCAGAACACCCCCATCGGCGACGGCCCCGTGCTGCTGCCCGAC
AACCACTACCTGAGCTACCAGTCCAAGCTGAGCAAAGACCCCAACGAGAAGCGCGATCACATGGTCCTGC
TGGAGTTCGTGACCGCCGCCGGGATCACTCTCGGCATGGACGAGCTGTACAAGTCTTCTGGTGTAGATCT
GGGTACCGAGAACTTGTACTTCCAA
[1041 nt withheld, positions 866-1906]
TAAGACGGTCTCCAGTAAAGGTGGATACGGATCCGAATTCGAGCTCCGTCGACAAGCTTGCGGCCGCACT
CGAGCACCACCACCACCACCACTGAGATCCGGCTGCTAACAAAGCCCGAAAGGAAGCTGAGTTGGCTGCT
GCCACCGCTGAGCAATAACTAGCATAACCCCTTGGGGCCTCTAAACGGGTCTTGAGGGGTTTTTTGCTGA
AAGGAGGAACTATATCCGGATTGGCGAATGGG
[124 nt withheld, positions 2149-2272]
C
[91 nt withheld, positions 2274-2364]
A
[49 nt withheld, positions 2366-2414]
CCTTTGACGTTGGAGTCCACGTTCTTT
[37 nt withheld, positions 2442-2478]
ACCCTATCTCGGTCTATTCTTTTGATTTATAAGGGATTTTGCCGATTTCGGCCTATTGGTTAAAAAATGA
GCTGATTTAACAAAAATTTAACGCGAATTTTAACAAAATATTAACGCTTACAATTTAGGTGGCACTTTTC
GGGGAAATGTGCGCGGAACCCCTATTTGTTTATTTTTCTAAATACATTCAAATATGTATCCGCTCATGAA
TTAATTCTTAGAAAAACTCATCGAGCATCAAATGAAACTGCAATTTATTCATATCAGGATTATCAATACC
ATATTTTTGAAAAAGCCGTTTCTGTAATGAAGGAGAAAACTCACCGAGGCAGTTCCATAGGATGGCAAGA
TCCTGGTATCGGTCTGCGATTCCGACTCGTCCAACATCAATACAACCTATTAATTTCCCCTCGTCAAAAA
TAAGGTTATCAAGTGAGAAATCACCATGAGTGACGACTGAATCCGGTGAGAATGGCAAAAGTTTATGCAT
TTCTTTCCAGACTTGTTCAACAGGCCAGCCATTACGCTCGTCATCAAAATCACTCGCATCAACCAAACCG
TTATTCATTCGTGATTGCGCCTGAGCGAGACGAAATACGCGATCGCTGTTAAAAGGACAATTACAAACAG
GAATCGAATGCAACCGGCGCAGGAACACTGCCAGCGCATCAACAATATTTTCACCTGAATCAGGATATTC
TTCTAATACCTGGAATGCTGTTTTCCCGGGGATCGCAGTGGTGAGTAACCATGCATCATCAGGAGTACGG
ATAAAATGCTTGATGGTCGGAAGAGGCATAAATTCCGTCAGCCAGTTTAGTCTGACCATCTCATCTGTAA
CATCATTGGCAACGCTACCTTTGCCATGTTTCAGAAACAACTCTGGCGCATCGGGCTTCCCATACAATCG
ATAGATTGTCGCACCTGATTGCCCGACATTATCGCGAGCCCATTTATACCCATATAAATCAGCATCCATG
TTGGAATTTAATCGCGGCCTAGAGCAAGACGTTTCCCGTTGAATATGGCTCATAACACCCCTTGTATTAC
TGTTTATGTAAGCAGACAGTTTTATTGTTCATGACCAAAATCCCTTAACGTGAGTTTTCGTTCCACTGAG
CGTCAGACCCCGTAGAAAAGATCAAAGGATCTTCTTGAGATCCTTTTTTTCTGCGCGTAATCTGCTGCTT
GCAAACAAAAAAACCACCGCTACCAGCGGTGGTTTGTTTGCCGGATCAAGAGCTACCAACTCTTTTTCCG
AAGGTAACTGGCTTCAGCAGAGCGCAGATACCAAATACTGTCCTTCTAGTGTAGCCGTAGTTAGGCCACC
ACTTCAAGAACTCTGTAGCACCGCCTACATACCTCGCTCTGCTAATCCTGTTACCAGTGGCTGCTGCCAG
TGGCGATAAGTCGTGTCTTACCGGGTTGGACTCAAGACGATAGTTACCGGATAAGGCGCAGCGGTCGGGC
TGAACGGGGGGTTCGTGCACACAGCCCAGCTTGGAGCGAACGACCTACACCGAACTGAGATACCTACAGC
GTGAGCTATGAGAAAGCGCCACGCTTCCCGAAGGGAGAAAGGCGGACAGGTATCCGGTAAGCGGCAGGGT
CGGAACAGGAGAGCGCACGAGGGAGCTTCCAGGGGGAAACGCCTGGTATCTTTATAGTCCTGTCGGGTTT
CGCCACCTCTGACTTGAGCGTCGATTTTTGTGATGCTCGTCAGGGGGGCGGAGCCTATGGAAAAACGCCA
GCAACGCGGCCTTTTTACGGTTCCTGGCCTTTTGCTGGCCTTTTGCTCACATGTTCTTTCCTGCGTTATC
CCCTGATTCTGTGGATAACCGTATTACCGCCTTTGAGTGAGCTGATACCGCTCGCCGCAGCCGAACGACC
GAGCGCAGCGAGTCAGTGAGCGAGGAAGCGGAAGAGCGCCTGATGCGGTATTTTCTCCTTACGCATCTGT
GCGGTATTTCACACCGCAATGGTGCACTCTCAGTACAATCTGCTCTGATGCCGCATAGTTAAGCCAGTAT
ACACTCCGCTATCGCTACGTGACTGGGTCATGGCTGCGCCCCGACACCCGCCAACACCCGCTGACGCGCC
CTGACGGGCTTGTCTGCTCCCGGCATCCGCTTACAGACAAGCTGTGACCGTCTCCGGGAGCTGCATGTGT
CAGAGGTTTTCACCGTCATCACCGAAACGCGCGAGGCAGCTGCGGTAAAGCTCATCAGCGTGGTCGTGAA
GCGATTCACAGATGTCTGCCTGTTCATCCGCGTCCAGCTCGTTGAGTTTCTCCAGAAGCGTTAATGTCTG
GCTTCTGATAAAGCGGGCCATGTTAAGGGCGGTTTTTTCCTGTTTGGTCACTGATGCCTCCGTGTAAGGG
GGATTTCTGTTCATGGGGGTAATGATACCGATGAAACGAGAGAGGATGCTCACGATACGGGTTACTGATG
ATGAACATGCCCGGTTACTGGAACGTTGTGAGGGTAAACAACTGGCGGTATGGATGCGGCGGGACCAGAG
AAAAATCACTCAGGGTCAATGCCAGCGCTTCGTTAATACAGATGTAGGTGTTCCACAGGGTAGCCAGCAG
CATCCTGCGATGCAGATCCGGAACATAATGGTGCAGGGCGCTGACTTCCGCGTTTCCAGACTTTACGAAA
CACGGAAACCGAAGACCATTCATGTTGTTGCTCAGGTCGCAGACGTTTTGCAGCAGCAGTCGCTTCACGT
TCGCTCGCGTATCGGTGATTCATTCTGCTAACCAGTAAGGCAACCCCGCCAGCCTAGCCGGGTCCTCAAC
GACAGGAGCACGATCATGCGCACCCGTGGGGCCGCCATGCCGGCGATAATGGCCTGCTTCTCGCCGAAAC
GTTTGGTGGCGGGACCAGTGACGAAGGCTTGAGCGAGGGCGTGCAAGATTCCGAATACCGCAAGCGACAG
GCCGATCATCGTCGCGCTCCAGCGAAAGCGGTCCTCGCCGAAAATGACCCAGAGCGCTGCCGGCACCTGT
CCTACGAGTTGCATGATAAAGAAGACAGTCATAAGTGCGGCGACGATAGTCATGCCCCGCGCCCACCGGA
AGGAGCTGACTGGGTTGAAGGCTCTCAAGGGCATCGGTCGAGATCCCGGTGCCTAATGAGTGAGCTAACT
TACATTAATTGCGTTGCGCTCACTGCCCGCTTTCCAGTCGGGAAACCTGTCGTGCCAGCTGCATTAATGA
ATCGGCCAACGCGCGGGGAGAGGCGGTTTGCGTATTGGGCGCCAGGGTGGTTTTTCTTTTCACCAGTGAG
ACGGGCAACAGCTGATTGCCCTTCACCGCCTGGCCCTGAGAGAGTTGCAGCAAGCGGTCCACGCTGGTTT
GCCCCAGCAGGCGAAAATCCTGTTTGATGGTGGTTAACGGCGGGATATAACATGAGCTGTCTTCGGTATC
GTCGTATCCCACTACCGAGATATCCGCACCAACGCGCAGCCCGGACTCGGTAATGGCGCGCATTGCGCCC
AGCGCCATCTGATCGTTGGCAACCAGCATCGCAGTGGGAACGATGCCCTCATTCAGCATTTGCATGGTTT
GTTGAAAACCGGACATGGCACTCCAGTCGCCTTCCCGTTCCGCTATCGGCTGAATTTGATTGCGAGTGAG
ATATTTATGCCAGCCAGCCAGACGCAGACGCGCCGAGACAGAACTTAATGGGCCCGCTAACAGCGCGATT
TGCTGGTGACCCAATGCGACCAGATGCTCCACGCCCAGTCGCGTACCGTCTTCATGGGAGAAAATAATAC
TGTTGATGGGTGTCTGGTCAGAGACATCAAGAAATAACGCCGGAACATTAGTGCAGGCAGCTTCCACAGC
AATGGCATCCTGGTCATCCAGCGGATAGTTAATGATCAGCCCACTGACGCGTTGCGCGAGAAGATTGTGC
ACCGCCGCTTTACAGGCTTCGACGCCGCTTCGTTCTACCATCGACACCACCACGCTGGCACCCAGTTGAT
CGGCGCGAGATTTAATCGCCGCGACAATTTGCGACGGCGCGTGCAGGGCCAGACTGGAGGTGGCAACGCC
AATCAGCAACGACTGTTTGCCCGCCAGTTGTTGTGCCACGCGGTTGGGAATGTAATTCAGCTCCGCCATC
GCCGCTTCCACTTTTTCCCGCGTTTTCGCAGAAACGTGGCTGGCCTGGTTCACCACGCGGGAAACGGTCT
GATAAGAGACACCGGCATACTCTGCGACATCGTATAACGTTACTGGTTTCACATTCACCACCCTGAATTG
ACTCTCTTCCGGGCGCTATCATGCCATACCGCGAAAGGTTTTGCGCCATTCGATGGTGTCCGGGATCTCG
ACGCTCTCCCTTATGCGACTCCTGCATTAGGAAGCAGCCCAGTAGTAGGTTGAGGCCGTTGAGCACCGCC
GCCGCAAGGAATGGTGCATGCAAGGAGATGGCGCCCAACAGTCCCCCGGCCACGGGGCCTGCCACCATAC
CCACGCCGAAACAAGCGCTCATGAGCCCGAAGTGGCGAGCCCGATCTTCCCCATCGGTGATGTCGGCGAT
ATAGGCGCCAGCAACCGCACCTGTGGCGCCGGTGATGCCGGCCACGATGCGTCCGGCGTAGAGGATCGAG
ATCTCGATCCCGCGAAAT
Features (pLannotate 1.2.2; 20 found; start..end, strand, type, name):
      1..19      +  promoter       T7 promoter: promoter for bacteriophage T7 RNA polymerase
     20..44      +  protein_bind   lac operator: The lac repressor binds to the lac operator to inhibit transcription in E. coli. This inhibition can be relieved by adding lactose or isopropyl-β-D-thiogalactopyranoside (IPTG). lac repressor encoded by lacI
     59..81      +  RBS            RBS: efficient ribosome binding site from bacteriophage T7 gene 10 (Olins and Rangwala, 1989)
    110..823     +  CDS            mCitrine: mCitrine is a basic (constitutively fluorescent) yellow fluorescent protein published in 2001, derived from Aequorea victoria.
    869..1906    +  CDS            HPF1 (sequence withheld): HPF1_HUMAN - Also known as C4orf27 From Homo sapiens (Human).
   1981..1998    +  CDS            9xHis (fragment): 9xHis affinity tag
   2008..2057    +  CDS            SET1 (fragment): solubility-enhancement tag derived from T7 phage gene 10B
   2065..2112    +  terminator     T7 terminator: transcription terminator for bacteriophage T7 RNA polymerase
   2149..2577    +  rep_origin     f1 ori (sequence partly withheld): f1 bacteriophage origin of replication; arrow indicates direction of (+) strand synthesis
   2630..2687    +  promoter       AmpR promoter (fragment): bla
   2696..3511    -  CDS            KanR: aminoglycoside phosphotransferase; aph(3')-Ia; confers resistance to kanamycin in bacteria or G418 (Geneticin®) in eukaryotes
   3633..4221    +  rep_origin     ori: high-copy-number ColE1/pMB1/pBR322/pUC origin of replication
   4407..4546    -  misc_feature   bom: basis of mobility region from pBR322
   4648..4839    -  CDS            rop: Rop protein, which maintains plasmids at low copy number; rop
   4856..5236    +  CDS            YPB1_ECOLX: Protein predicted: Swiss-Prot protein existence level 4. From Escherichia coli.
   5308..5599    -  CDS            TcR (fragment): tetracycline efflux protein; tet; confers resistance to tetracycline
   5614..5635    -  protein_bind   CAP binding site: CAP binding activates transcription in the presence of cAMP. E. coli catabolite activator protein
   5648..6730    -  CDS            lacI: lac repressor; lacI; The lac repressor binds to the lac operator to inhibit transcription in E. coli. This inhibition can be relieved by adding lactose or isopropyl-β-D-thiogalactopyranoside (IPTG).
   6731..6808    -  promoter       lacI promoter: lacI
   6816..7095    -  CDS            TcR (fragment): tetracycline efflux protein; tet; confers resistance to tetracycline
