[The description below was written by a language model from this plasmid's Addgene catalogue record and pLannotate feature annotations shown in this document.]
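Description:
HPF1-c004 is a bacterial expression plasmid built on the pNIC-YFP backbone for producing full-length human HPF1 (also known as C4orf27) in E. coli as an N-terminal yellow fluorescent protein fusion. The roughly 7.1 kb plasmid has a pET-like architecture. It replicates from a ColE1/pBR322-type origin accompanied by the rop gene and bom region, consistent with its listing as low copy, and is selected with kanamycin through an aph(3')-Ia resistance gene. An f1 origin is also present, and short tetracycline-resistance fragments are non-functional remnants of the backbone's ancestry.

Expression is driven by a T7 promoter with an adjacent lac operator and the T7 gene 10 ribosome binding site. The plasmid carries its own lacI gene, so transcription is repressed until induction with IPTG in a host that supplies T7 RNA polymerase. The open reading frame begins with a YFP annotated as mCitrine, followed, according to the depositor, by a TEV protease site and then the full HPF1 coding sequence, which was inserted by ligation independent cloning. The TEV site would allow the fluorescent partner to be cleaved off if required. A His-tag fragment and a short T7 gene 10-derived fragment are annotated downstream of HPF1 and before the T7 terminator. The record does not indicate whether these are in frame with, or translated as part of, the fusion.

The associated publication describes a high-throughput screening assay for inhibitors of the PARP–HPF1 interaction in DNA damage repair, so the fluorescently labelled HPF1 presumably serves as a component of that assay, although the record does not give the assay format.
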