Addgene plasmid #216874: HPF1-c004
Purpose: Bacterial expression vector for E. coli producing full length HPF1 protein with N-terminal YFP fusion
Depositing lab: Lari Lehtiö. Depositing organization: University of Oulu. Publication: High-throughput screening assay for PARP-HPF1 interaction inhibitors to affect DNA damage repair. Dhakar SS, Galera-Prat A, Lehtio L. Sci Rep. 2024 Feb 16;14(1):3875. doi: 10.1038/s41598-024-54123-8. PubMed 38365924.
Backbone
  Vector backbone: pNIC-YFP
  Vector type: Bacterial Expression
Growth in bacteria
  Bacterial resistance: Kanamycin, 50 μg/mL
  Growth temperature: 37°C
  Growth strain: DH5alpha
  Copy number: Low Copy
Gene/Insert
  Gene/Insert name: Full length HPF1
  Species: H. sapiens (human)
  Entrez Gene: HPF1 (a.k.a. C4orf27)
  Cloning method: Ligation Independent Cloning
Terms and licenses: Academic/Nonprofit Terms; Industry Terms: Not Available to Industry
Depositor comments: YFP-TEV site-HPF1 (full length)
How to cite: HPF1-c004 was a gift from Lari Lehtiö (Addgene plasmid # 216874 ; http://n2t.net/addgene:216874 ; RRID:Addgene_216874)
